Addgene plasmid #120297: AAV CMV-driven AcrIIA4-scaffold (2xBsmBI sites)
Purpose: AAV vector for expression of AcrIIA4 (no miR binding sites, control vector)
Depositing lab: Dominik Niopek. Depositing organization: Universitaet Heidelberg. Publication: Cell-specific CRISPR-Cas9 activation by microRNA-dependent expression of anti-CRISPR proteins. Hoffmann MD, Aschenbrenner S, Grosse S, Rapti K, Domenger C, Fakhiri J, Mastel M, Borner K, Eils R, Grimm D, Niopek D. Nucleic Acids Res. 2019 Apr 15. pii: 5458120. doi: 10.1093/nar/gkz271. PubMed 30982889.
Backbone
  Vector backbone: scAAV
  Vector type: Mammalian Expression, AAV, CRISPR
Growth in bacteria
  Bacterial resistance: Ampicillin, 100 μg/mL
  Growth temperature: 37°C
  Growth strain: NEB Stable
  Copy number: Unknown
Gene/Insert
  Gene/Insert name: AcrIIA4 (alt name: U6 scaffold)
  Tag / fusion protein: FLAG (N terminal on insert)
  Cloning method: Restriction Enzyme; 5′ cloning site Unknown (unknown if destroyed); 3′ cloning site Unknown (unknown if destroyed)
Terms and licenses: Academic/Nonprofit Terms; Industry Terms: Not Available to Industry
Depositor comments: Please visit https://www.biorxiv.org/content/10.1101/480384v1 for BioRxiv preprint
How to cite: AAV CMV-driven AcrIIA4-scaffold (2xBsmBI sites) was a gift from Dominik Niopek (Addgene plasmid # 120297 ; http://n2t.net/addgene:120297 ; RRID:Addgene_120297)
