[The description below was written by a language model from this plasmid's Addgene catalogue record and the feature table of its GenBank file.]
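Description:
AAV CMV-driven AcrIIA4-scaffold (2xBsmBI sites) is a 5,168 bp circular plasmid built on a self-complementary AAV (scAAV) backbone. It is catalogued as a mammalian expression, AAV and CRISPR vector. In bacteria it replicates from a high-copy ColE1/pUC-type origin and is selected with ampicillin through the beta-lactamase gene. An f1 phage origin, lac promoter/operator remnants and flanking T7 and T3 promoters point to a phagemid-type cloning backbone. The feature table does not annotate AAV inverted terminal repeats, although the scAAV designation implies they flank the payload, so their positions cannot be confirmed from the record.

The payload has two transcription units. A human U6 RNA polymerase III promoter sits upstream of what the name and the alternative insert name ("U6 scaffold") indicate is a guide RNA scaffold. The two BsmBI sites are presumably there for inserting a spacer by Type IIS cloning, but neither the scaffold nor the sites are annotated. Downstream, the CMV immediate-early enhancer and promoter drive an N-terminally FLAG-tagged AcrIIA4 open reading frame, terminated by the bovine growth hormone polyadenylation signal. Only the FLAG tag is annotated in this cassette. AcrIIA4 is a phage-derived anti-CRISPR protein that inhibits SpCas9.

This version carries no microRNA binding sites, so AcrIIA4 expression is not subject to miRNA control. It is the control vector for a system in which miRNA-dependent repression of the anti-CRISPR restricts Cas9 activity to particular cell types.
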