LOCUS       Exported 5168 bp ds-DNA circular SYN 13-MAY-2021
DEFINITION  AAV vector for expression of AcrIIA4 (no miR binding sites, control
            vector).
ACCESSION   .
VERSION     .
KEYWORDS    AAV CMV-driven AcrIIA4-scaffold (2xBsmBI sites)
SOURCE      synthetic DNA construct
  ORGANISM  synthetic DNA construct
REFERENCE   1 (bases 1 to 5168)
  AUTHORS   Hoffmann MD, Aschenbrenner S, Grosse S, Rapti K, Domenger C, Fakhiri
            J, Mastel M, Borner K, Eils R, Grimm D, Niopek D
  TITLE     Cell-specific CRISPR-Cas9 activation by microRNA-dependent
            expression of anti-CRISPR proteins.
  JOURNAL   Nucleic Acids Res. 2019 Apr 15. pii: 5458120. doi:
            10.1093/nar/gkz271.
  PUBMED    30982889
REFERENCE   2 (bases 1 to 5168)
  AUTHORS   .
  TITLE     Direct Submission
  JOURNAL   Exported May 13, 2021 from SnapGene Server 1.1.58
            http://www.snapgene.com
FEATURES             Location/Qualifiers
     source          1..5168
                     /organism="synthetic DNA construct"
                     /mol_type="other DNA"
     promoter        1..241
                     /label=U6 promoter
                     /note="RNA polymerase III promoter for human U6 snRNA"
     primer_bind     1..21
                     /label=hU6-F
                     /note="Human U6 promoter, forward primer"
     primer_bind     172..191
                     /label=LKO.1 5'
                     /note="Human U6 promoter, forward primer"
     enhancer        397..776
                     /label=CMV enhancer
                     /note="human cytomegalovirus immediate early enhancer"
     promoter        777..980
                     /label=CMV promoter
                     /note="human cytomegalovirus (CMV) immediate early
                     promoter"
     primer_bind     931..951
                     /label=CMV-F
                     /note="Human CMV immediate early promoter, forward primer"
     promoter        1025..1043
                     /label=T7 promoter
                     /note="promoter for bacteriophage T7 RNA polymerase"
     CDS             1065..1088
                     /codon_start=1
                     /product="FLAG(R) epitope tag, followed by an enterokinase
                     cleavage site"
                     /label=FLAG
                     /translation="DYKDDDDK"
     primer_bind     complement(1481..1498)
                     /label=BGH-rev
                     /note="Bovine growth hormone terminator, reverse primer.
                     Also called BGH reverse"
     polyA_signal    1487..1711
                     /label=bGH poly(A) signal
                     /note="bovine growth hormone polyadenylation signal"
     promoter        complement(1922..1940)
                     /label=T7 promoter
                     /note="promoter for bacteriophage T7 RNA polymerase"
     primer_bind     complement(1950..1967)
                     /label=M13 Forward
                     /note="In lacZ gene. Also called M13-F20 or M13 (-21)
                     Forward"
     primer_bind     complement(1950..1966)
                     /label=M13 fwd
                     /note="common sequencing primer, one of multiple similar
                     variants"
     primer_bind     complement(1959..1981)
                     /label=M13/pUC Forward
                     /note="In lacZ gene"
     rep_origin      complement(2107..2562)
                     /direction=LEFT
                     /label=f1 ori
                     /note="f1 bacteriophage origin of replication; arrow
                     indicates direction of (+) strand synthesis"
     primer_bind     complement(2244..2265)
                     /label=F1ori-F
                     /note="F1 origin, forward primer"
     primer_bind     2456..2475
                     /label=F1ori-R
                     /note="F1 origin, reverse primer"
     promoter        2589..2693
                     /gene="bla"
                     /label=AmpR promoter
     CDS             2694..3554
                     /codon_start=1
                     /gene="bla"
                     /product="beta-lactamase"
                     /label=AmpR
                     /note="confers resistance to ampicillin, carbenicillin, and
                     related antibiotics"
                     /translation="MSIQHFRVALIPFFAAFCLPVFAHPETLVKVKDAEDQLGARVGYI
                     ELDLNSGKILESFRPEERFPMMSTFKVLLCGAVLSRIDAGQEQLGRRIHYSQNDLVEYS
                     PVTEKHLTDGMTVRELCSAAITMSDNTAANLLLTTIGGPKELTAFLHNMGDHVTRLDRW
                     EPELNEAIPNDERDTTMPVAMATTLRKLLTGELLTLASRQQLIDWMEADKVAGPLLRSA
                     LPAGWFIADKSGAGERGSRGIIAALGPDGKPSRIVVIYTTGSQATMDERNRQIAEIGAS
                     LIKHW"
     primer_bind     complement(2912..2931)
                     /label=Amp-R
                     /note="Ampicillin resistance gene, reverse primer"
     rep_origin      3725..4313
                     /direction=RIGHT
                     /label=ori
                     /note="high-copy-number ColE1/pMB1/pBR322/pUC origin of
                     replication"
     primer_bind     4214..4233
                     /label=pBR322ori-F
                     /note="pBR322 origin, forward primer"
     primer_bind     4467..4484
                     /label=L4440
                     /note="L4440 vector, forward primer"
     protein_bind    4601..4622
                     /label=CAP binding site
                     /bound_moiety="E. coli catabolite activator protein"
                     /note="CAP binding activates transcription in the presence
                     of cAMP."
     promoter        4637..4667
                     /label=lac promoter
                     /note="promoter for the E. coli lac operon"
     protein_bind    4675..4691
                     /label=lac operator
                     /bound_moiety="lac repressor encoded by lacI"
                     /note="The lac repressor binds to the lac operator to
                     inhibit transcription in E. coli. This inhibition can be
                     relieved by adding lactose or
                     isopropyl-beta-D-thiogalactopyranoside (IPTG)."
     primer_bind     4680..4702
                     /label=M13/pUC Reverse
                     /note="In lacZ gene"
     primer_bind     4699..4715
                     /label=M13 rev
                     /note="common sequencing primer, one of multiple similar
                     variants"
     primer_bind     4699..4715
                     /label=M13 Reverse
                     /note="In lacZ gene. Also called M13-rev"
     primer_bind     4734..4754
                     /label=T3
                     /note="T3 promoter, forward primer"
     promoter        4736..4754
                     /label=T3 promoter
                     /note="promoter for bacteriophage T3 RNA polymerase"
ORIGIN
        1 gagggcctat ttcccatgat tccttcatat ttgcatatac gatacaaggc tgttagagag
       61 ataattagaa ttaatttgac tgtaaacaca aagatattag tacaaaatac gtgacgtaga
      121 aagtaataat ttcttgggta gtttgcagtt ttaaaattat gttttaaaat ggactatcat
      181 atgcttaccg taacttgaaa gtatttcgat ttcttggctt tatatatctt gtggaaagga
      241 cgaaacaccg agtcttcgag gaagacaggt ttaagagcta tgctggaaac agcatagcaa
      301 gtttaaataa ggctagtccg ttatcaactt gaaaaagtgg caccgagtcg gtgctttttt
      361 tgcggccgcg gccgctctac aaatgtggta tctagagaca ttgattattg actagttatt
      421 aatagtaatc aattacgggg tcattagttc atagcccata tatggagttc cgcgttacat
      481 aacttacggt aaatggcccg cctggctgac cgcccaacga cccccgccca ttgacgtcaa
      541 taatgacgta tgttcccata gtaacgccaa tagggacttt ccattgacgt caatgggtgg
      601 agtatttacg gtaaactgcc cacttggcag tacatcaagt gtatcatatg ccaagtacgc
      661 cccctattga cgtcaatgac ggtaaatggc ccgcctggca ttatgcccag tacatgacct
      721 tatgggactt tcctacttgg cagtacatct acgtattagt catcgctatt accatggtga
      781 tgcggttttg gcagtacatc aatgggcgtg gatagcggtt tgactcacgg ggatttccaa
      841 gtctccaccc cattgacgtc aatgggagtt tgttttggca ccaaaatcaa cgggactttc
      901 caaaatgtcg taacaactcc gccccattga cgcaaatggg cggtaggcgt gtacggtggg
      961 aggtctatat aagcagagct ctctggctaa ctagagaacc cactgcttac tggcttatcg
     1021 aaattaatac gactcactat agggagaccc aagctggcta gatggactat aaggacgatg
     1081 acgataaagc tggcggcagc atgaacatta acgacctgat tcgggaaata aagaacaagg
     1141 actacacggt caagctgtca ggcaccgact ccaactctat aacacagctc attataaggg
     1201 ttaataatga tggcaacgaa tatgtcatct ctgaatccga gaatgaatca atcgtggaga
     1261 aattcatcag tgcatttaaa aacggctgga accaggagta cgaagatgag gaagagttct
     1321 acaatgatat gcaaactatc acactgaaat ctgagctgaa ctagctcgag cggccgccac
     1381 tgtgctggat atctgcagaa ttagagacgc cgttgatgtt gaagtttata taccgttgat
     1441 gttgaagtcg tctctagctt aagtttaaac cgctgatcag cctcgactgt gccttctagt
     1501 tgccagccat ctgttgtttg cccctccccc gtgccttcct tgaccctgga aggtgccact
     1561 cccactgtcc tttcctaata aaatgaggaa attgcatcgc attgtctgag taggtgtcat
     1621 tctattctgg ggggtggggt ggggcaggac agcaaggggg aggattggga agacaatagc
     1681 aggcatgctg gggatgcggt gggctctatg ggtcgactcg acgatatcag atctgaggaa
     1741 cccctagtga tggagttggc cactccctct ctgcgcgctc gctcgctcac tgaggccgcc
     1801 cgggcaaagc ccgggcgtcg ggcgaccttt ggtcgcccgg cctcagtgag cgagcgagcg
     1861 cgcagagagg gagtggccnc cccccccccc cccccctgca ttctagagag ctccaattcg
     1921 ccctatagtg agtcgtatta cgcgcgctca ctggccgtcg ttttacaacg tcgtgactgg
     1981 gaaaaccctg gcgttaccca acttaatcgc cttgcagcac atcccccttt cgccagctgg
     2041 cgtaatagcg aagaggcccg caccgatcgc ccttcccaac agttgcgcag cctgaatggc
     2101 gaatggaaat tgtaagcgtt aatattttgt taaaattcgc gttaaatttt tgttaaatca
     2161 gctcattttt taaccaatag gccgaaatcg gcaaaatccc ttataaatca aaagaataga
     2221 ccgagatagg gttgagtgtt gttccagttt ggaacaagag tccactatta aagaacgtgg
     2281 actccaacgt caaaggnnnn nnnnnnnnnn nnnnnnnnnn nnnnnnnnnn nnnnnnnnnn
     2341 nnnnntnnnn nnnnnnnnnn nnnnnnnnnn nnnnnnnnnn nnnnnnnnnn nnnnnnnnnn
     2401 nnnnnnnnnn nnnnnnnnnn nnnnnnnnnn nnnnnnngnn nnnnnnnnnn nnnnnnnnnn
     2461 nnnnnnnnnn nnnnnnnnnn nnnnnnnnnn nnnnnnnnnn nnnnnnnnnn nnnnnnnnnn
     2521 nnnnnnnnnn nnnnnnnnnn nnnnnnnnnn nnnnnnnnnn nncaggtggc acttttcggg
     2581 gaaatgtgcg cggaacccct atttgtttat ttttctaaat acattcaaat atgtatccgc
     2641 tcatgagaca ataaccctga taaatgcttc aataatattg aaaaaggaag agtatgagta
     2701 ttcaacattt ccgtgtcgcc cttattccct tttttgcggc attttgcctt cctgtttttg
     2761 ctcacccaga aacgctggtg aaagtaaaag atgctgaaga tcagttgggt gcacgagtgg
     2821 gttacatcga actggatctc aacagcggta agatccttga gagttttcgc cccgaagaac
     2881 gttttccaat gatgagcact tttaaagttc tgctatgtgg cgcggtatta tcccgtattg
     2941 acgccgggca agagcaactc ggtcgccgca tacactattc tcagaatgac ttggttgagt
     3001 actcaccagt cacagaaaag catcttacgg atggcatgac agtaagagaa ttatgcagtg
     3061 ctgccataac catgagtgat aacactgcgg ccaacttact tctgacaacg atcggaggac
     3121 cgaaggagct aaccgctttt ttgcacaaca tgggggatca tgtaactcgc cttgatcgtt
     3181 gggaaccgga gctgaatgaa gccataccaa acgacgagcg tgacaccacg atgcctgtag
     3241 caatggcaac aacgttgcgc aaactattaa ctggcgaact acttactcta gcttcccggc
     3301 aacaattaat agactggatg gaggcggata aagttgcagg accacttctg cgctcggccc
     3361 ttccggctgg ctggtttatt gctgataaat ctggagccgg tgagcgtggg tctcgcggta
     3421 tcattgcagc actggggcca gatggtaagc cctcccgtat cgtagttatc tacacgacgg
     3481 ggagtcaggc aactatggat gaacgaaata gacagatcgc tgagataggt gcctcactga
     3541 ttaagcattg gtaactgtca gaccaagttt actcatatat actttagatt gatttaaaac
     3601 ttcattttta atttaaaagg atctaggtga agatcctttt tgataatctc atgaccaaaa
     3661 tcccttaacg tgagttttcg ttccactgag cgtcagaccc cgtagaaaag atcaaaggat
     3721 cttcttgaga tccttttttt ctgcgcgtaa tctgctgctt gcaaacaaaa aaaccaccgc
     3781 taccagcggt ggtttgtttg ccggatcaag agctaccaac tctttttccg aaggtaactg
     3841 gcttcagcag agcgcagata ccaaatactg ttcttctagt gtagccgtag ttaggccacc
     3901 acttcaagaa ctctgtagca ccgcctacat acctcgctct gctaatcctg ttaccagtgg
     3961 ctgctgccag tggcgataag tcgtgtctta ccgggttgga ctcaagacga tagttaccgg
     4021 ataaggcgca gcggtcgggc tgaacggggg gttcgtgcac acagcccagc ttggagcgaa
     4081 cgacctacac cgaactgaga tacctacagc gtgagctatg agaaagcgcc acgcttcccg
     4141 aagggagaaa ggcggacagg tatccggtaa gcggcagggt cggaacagga gagcgcacga
     4201 gggagcttcc agggggaaac gcctggtatc tttatagtcc tgtcgggttt cgccacctct
     4261 gacttgagcg tcgatttttg tgatgctcgt caggggggcg gagcctatgg aaaaacgcca
     4321 gcaacgcggc ctttttacgg ttcctggcct tttgctggcc ttttgctcac atgttctttc
     4381 ctgcgttatc ccctgattct gtggataacc gtattaccgc ctttgagtga gctgataccg
     4441 ctcgccgcag ccgaacgacc gagcgcagcg agtcagtgag cgaggaagcg gaagagcgcc
     4501 caatacgcaa accgcctctc cccgcgcgtt ggccgattca ttaatgcagc tggcacgaca
     4561 ggtttcccga ctggaaagcg ggcagtgagc gcaacgcaat taatgtgagt tagctcactc
     4621 attaggcacc ccaggcttta cactttatgc ttccggctcg tatgttgtgt ggaattgtga
     4681 gcggataaca atttcacaca ggaaacagct atgaccatga ttacgccaag cgcgcaatta
     4741 accctcacta aagggaacaa aagctgggta ccactagtat gcatcctgca ggacgcgtcc
     4801 tacccactcc ctctatgcgc gctcgctcac tcactcggcc ctggagacca aaggtctcca
     4861 gggccgagtg agtgagcgag cgcgcataga gggagtgggt acctccatca tctggtttcc
     4921 cagatctgat atcggcgcgc ccgagtccaa cacccgtggg aatcccatgg gcaccatggc
     4981 ccctcgctcc aaaaatgctt tcgcgtcgcg cagacactgc tcggtagttt cggggatcag
     5041 cgtttgagta agagcccgcg tctgaaccct ccgcgccgcc ccggccccag tggaaagacg
     5101 cgcaggcaaa acgcaccacg tgacggagcg tgaccgcgcg ccgagcgcgc gccaaggtcg
     5161 ggcaggaa
//
